Addgene plasmid #18967: pcDNA3-hB50
Depositing lab: Mariano Viapiano. Publication: The proteoglycan brevican binds to fibronectin after proteolytic cleavage and promotes glioma cell motility. Hu B, Kong LL, Matthews RT, Viapiano MS. J Biol Chem. 2008 Sep 5;283(36):24848-59. doi: 10.1074/jbc.M801433200. Epub 2008 Jul 7. PubMed 18611854.
Backbone
  Vector backbone: pcDNA3.1+
  Backbone manufacturer: Invitrogen
  Backbone size w/o insert (bp): 5500
  Vector type: Mammalian Expression
  Selectable markers: Neomycin (select with G418)
Growth in bacteria
  Bacterial resistance: Ampicillin, 100 μg/mL
  Growth temperature: 37°C
  Growth strain: DH5alpha
  Copy number: High Copy
Gene/Insert
  Gene/Insert name: Brevican N-terminus (alt names: BCAN; CSPG7; BEHAB)
  Species: H. sapiens (human)
  Insert size (bp): 1000
  Mutation: Human brevican N-terminus aa 1-400
  GenBank ID: BC010571
  Entrez Gene: BCAN (a.k.a. BEHAB, CSPG7)
  Cloning method: Restriction Enzyme; 5′ cloning site Eco RI (not destroyed); 3′ cloning site Not I (not destroyed)
  Sequencing primers: 5′ T7
Resource information
  A portion of this plasmid was derived from a plasmid made by: Original MGC clone BC010571 purchased from Invitrogen
Terms and licenses: Academic/Nonprofit Terms; Industry Terms: Not Available to Industry
How to cite: pcDNA3-hB50 was a gift from Mariano Viapiano (Addgene plasmid # 18967 ; http://n2t.net/addgene:18967 ; RRID:Addgene_18967)
