[The description below was written by a language model from this plasmid's Addgene catalogue record.]
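Description:
pcDNA3-hB50 is a mammalian expression plasmid built on the commercial pcDNA3.1+ backbone (about 5.5 kb without insert) that carries an N-terminal fragment of human brevican (BCAN, also known as BEHAB or CSPG7), a chondroitin sulfate proteoglycan of the brain extracellular matrix. The insert, listed as roughly 1 kb, is recorded as encoding amino acids 1–400 of the protein; 400 codons would occupy about 1.2 kb, so the stated size is evidently an approximation. It was derived from a human MGC cDNA clone and cloned between the EcoRI and NotI sites of the polylinker, both of which are retained. No epitope tag or reporter fusion is recorded.

The record does not include a feature table or name the promoter. The pcDNA3.1+ backbone normally drives inserts from the strong constitutive CMV immediate-early promoter with a downstream polyadenylation signal, and the T7 priming site upstream of the polylinker is listed for sequencing the 5′ end of the insert. In bacteria the plasmid is maintained at high copy under ampicillin selection, and a neomycin resistance cassette allows G418 selection of stably transfected mammalian cells.

The associated work concerns proteolytic cleavage of brevican, binding of the cleaved protein to fibronectin, and promotion of glioma cell motility. The construct name and the residue range suggest that it is meant to express the N-terminal cleavage product on its own, allowing its effects on adhesion and migration to be compared with those of the full-length proteoglycan, although the record does not state this purpose outright.
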