>Addgene plasmid #18967 | pcDNA3-hB50 | addgene partial sequence | sequence record 24821 | 18967 sequence with BGH-rev
GGTGAACTATAGAATAGGGCCCTCTAGATGCATGCTCGAGCGGCCGCCTATTCACTCTCTGTGGCTTCCT
GAGGCAGCTGCAGTTCCTCCAGGGTCTCTGTCACTGTGACGATAGCCTCTAGTCCATCAGAGGCTGGGTT
GGAGGCTGGGTTGGAGGCCTCAGGGATGGCAGAAGGCTGGGCCGAGTCTCGGAAGCAGTAGACGTTGAAG
CGGCTGTGCTTATTGGGGAAGCCAGTCTGGTTGGGGAAGAGGAAGAGAGTCTTGACACCAGGCAAGCCCC
CACCACAGCGCTGGCTGGGTGTGACGATGGGGTAGCGCACACTGCCATCAGCTAGCCACCCTGGGCTGCA
GTGGTCCAGGCCACCATCCCAGGCTGCATACAGTTGGCCCGTGGTGGCAATCTCTGCACCCCGCTCCTGG
CAGTACGCCCGTGCTTCCTCCAATGTCAGCTTCTCTGGAGGGTCACCCAGGAACAGTTCTCCATTTAGGT
CTTCAGCATAACAGTACACATCATAGAGGTCATCCGGGTCCACCACACCATAGTTCCGGACCCCGGGGAA
GCCATCCATGTCTCCGTAACAGGCCTCTCGTGGGGTCTGGATGGGATACCTCACGGTCTGATCCGACAGC
CAGCCAGCATCACATTGCTCATAGCCCCCAAGGTAGGCGGCATAGAGCTGCTCCGGGGTGGCGATGTGGG
CTCCAATGCGGGCACAGGCCTCCTGGGCCCCAGAAANGAGAAAGCATAGCGGGCAGANCCTCTCGGTAGA
GAAGACNACCCTTGACTTGACTCNAGNNCCCTGTTTATAA
